Addgene plasmid #147993: pAc5.1B-lambdaN-HA-DmCaf40-F65AC69Y_X
Purpose: Insect Expression of DmCaf40-F65AC69Y
Depositing lab: Elisa Izaurralde. Depositing organization: Max Planck Institute for Developmental Biology. Publication: A DDX6-CNOT1 complex and W-binding pockets in CNOT9 reveal direct links between miRNA target recognition and silencing. Chen Y, Boland A, Kuzuoglu-Ozturk D, Bawankar P, Loh B, Chang CT, Weichenrieder O, Izaurralde E. Mol Cell. 2014 Jun 5;54(5):737-50. doi: 10.1016/j.molcel.2014.03.034. Epub 2014 Apr 24. PubMed 24768540.
Backbone
  Vector backbone: Unknown
  Vector type: Insect Expression
Growth in bacteria
  Bacterial resistance: Ampicillin, 100 μg/mL
  Growth temperature: 37°C
  Growth strain: DH5alpha
  Copy number: Low Copy
Gene/Insert
  Gene/Insert name: DmCaf40-F65AC69Y
  Species: D. melanogaster (fly)
  Entrez Gene: Rcd-1 (a.k.a. Dmel_CG14213, CAF40, CG14213, Caf40, Dmel\CG14213, Drcd-1)
  Cloning method: Unknown
Terms and licenses: Academic/Nonprofit Terms; Industry Terms: Not Available to Industry
Depositor comments: ORF extracted from NCBI: NM_167675.1 Plasmids from this collection were made available to the research community and donated after the lab closed. Please note that the sequence provided by the depositing laboratory may be theoretical/predicted or based on Sanger sequencing results. There may be discrepancies between sequencing results obtained by Addgene and the depositor sequence. If an Addgene verified sequence is not available, please contact before placing your order to request that our lab fully sequence the plasmid.
How to cite: pAc5.1B-lambdaN-HA-DmCaf40-F65AC69Y_X was a gift from Elisa Izaurralde (Addgene plasmid # 147993 ; http://n2t.net/addgene:147993 ; RRID:Addgene_147993)
