[The description below was written by a language model from this plasmid's Addgene catalogue record and pLannotate feature annotations shown in this document.]
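Description:
pAc5.1B-lambdaN-HA-DmCaf40-F65AC69Y_X is an insect-cell expression plasmid carrying a mutant form of Drosophila melanogaster Caf40 (Rcd-1, the fly orthologue of human CNOT9, a subunit of the CCR4-NOT deadenylase complex). The catalogue lists the backbone as unknown, although the name and the annotated parts are consistent with a pAc5.1-type vector. The sequenced record is 6,351 nt. In bacteria it is maintained through a ColE1/pUC-type origin and selected with ampicillin via the AmpR β-lactamase gene and its bla promoter. The origin is annotated as high copy, whereas the repository entry lists the plasmid as low copy. Short fragments matching a tetracycline resistance gene and SV40 large T antigen also appear and are most likely backbone remnants rather than functional genes.

Expression is driven by the constitutive Drosophila actin 5C (Ac5) promoter and terminated by an SV40 polyadenylation signal. The open reading frame begins with a fragment of the bacteriophage lambda N protein, followed according to the name by an HA epitope (not separately annotated), and then the Caf40 coding region, which the annotation software identified by homology to human CNOT9. The insert carries the F65A and C69Y substitutions. A vector-derived V5 tag sequence lies downstream of the insert, but the record does not indicate whether it is translated in frame.

The lambda N peptide binds BoxB RNA hairpins, so fusions of this kind are generally used in tethering assays, where the protein is recruited to a BoxB-containing reporter mRNA in cultured fly cells. The record itself states only insect expression of the mutant. The associated publication concerns tryptophan-binding pockets in CNOT9 and miRNA-mediated silencing.
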