Features (pLannotate 1.2.2; 10 found; start..end, strand, type, name):
     56..2565    +  promoter       Ac5 promoter: Drosophila melanogaster actin 5C promoter
   2585..2734    +  CDS            N (fragment): REGN_LAMBD - Experimental evidence at protein level: Swiss-Prot protein existence level 1. Plays a role as a transcriptional antitermination factor that allows the virus to initiate its lytic phase. Activates expression of the delayed viral early genes by modifying host RNA polymerase (RNAP) into a form that is resistant to termination signals. This antitermination function requires the host NusA protein which serves to stabilize the interaction between antitermination protein N and host RNA polymerase. From Escherichia phage lambda (Bacteriophage lambda).
   2792..3622    +  CDS            CNOT9 (fragment): CNOT9_HUMAN - Also known as RCD1, RQCD1. Experimental evidence at protein level: Swiss-Prot protein existence level 1. Component of the CCR4-NOT complex which is one of the major cellular mRNA deadenylases and is linked to various cellular processes including bulk mRNA degradation, miRNA-mediated repression, translational repression during translational initiation and general transcription regulation. Additional complex functions may be a consequence of its influence on mRNA expression. Involved in down- regulation of MYB- and JUN-dependent transcription. May play a role in cell differentiatio
   3657..3698    +  CDS            V5 tag: epitope tag from simian virus 5
   3798..3932    -  polyA_signal   SV40 poly(A) signal: SV40 polyadenylation signal
   3955..4039    -  CDS            large T antigen (fragment): large T antigen from SV40 (simian virus 40)
   4040..4487    +  CDS            TcR (fragment): tetracycline efflux protein; tet; confers resistance to tetracycline
   4533..5121    -  rep_origin     ori: high-copy-number ColE1/pMB1/pBR322/pUC origin of replication
   5292..6152    -  CDS            AmpR: β-lactamase; bla; confers resistance to ampicillin, carbenicillin, and related antibiotics
   6153..6257    -  promoter       AmpR promoter: bla
>Addgene plasmid #147993 | pAc5.1B-lambdaN-HA-DmCaf40-F65AC69Y_X | addgene full sequence | sequence record 357760 | Addgene NGS Result
CTTCAAGAATTAATTCTATATTCTAAAAACACAAATGATACTTCTAAAAAAAAATCATGAATGGCATCAA
CTCTGAATCAAATCTTTGCAGATGCACCTACTTCTCATTTCCACTGTCACATCATTTTTCCAGATCTCGC
TGCCTGTTATGTGGCCCACAAACCAAGACACGTTTTATGGCCATTAAAGCTGGCTGATCGTCGCCAAACA
CCAAATACATAATGAATATGTACACATTCGAGAAAGAAGCGATCAAAGAAGCGTCTTCGGGCGGAGTAGG
AGAATGCGGAGGAGAAGGAGAACGAGCTGATCTAGTATCTCTCCACAATCCAATGCCAACTGACCAACTG
GCCATATTCGGAGCAATTTGAAGCCAATTTCCATCGCCTGGCGATCGCTCCATTCTTGGCTATATGTTTT
TCACCGTTACCCGGGGCCATTTTCAAAGACTCGTCGGCAAGATAAGATTGTGTCACTCGCTGTCTCTCTT
CATTTGTCGAAGAATGCTGAGGAATTTCGCGATGACGTCGGCGAGTATTTTGAAGAATGAGAATAATTTG
TATTTATACGAAAATCAGTTAGTGGAATTTTCTACAAAAACATGTTATCTATAGATAATTTTGTTGCAAA
ATATGTTGACTATGACAAAGATTGTATGTATATACCTTTAATGTATTCTCATTTTCTTATGTATTTATAA
TGGCAATGATGATACTGATGATATTTTAAGATGATGCCAGACCAAAAGGCTTGAATTTCTGCGTCTTTTG
CCGAACGCAGTGCATGTGCAATTGTTGTTTTTTGGAATATTCAATTTTCGGACTGTCCGCTTTGATTTCA
GTTTCTTGGCTTATTCAAAAAGCAAAGTAAAGCCAAAAAAGCGAGATGGCAATACCAAATGCGGCAAAAC
GGTAGTGGAAGGAAAGGGGTGCGGGGCAGCGGAAGGAAGGGTGGGGCGGGGCGTGGCGGGGTCTGTGGCT
GGGCGCGACGTCACCGACGTTGGAGCCACTCCTTTGACCATGTGTGCGTGTGTGTATTATTCGTGTCTCG
CCACTCGCCGGTTGTTTTTTTCTTTTTATGCTGCGCTCTCTCTAGCGCCATCTCGCTTACGCATGCTCAA
CGCACCGCATGTTGCCGTTTCCTTTTATGCGTCATTTTGGCTCGAAATAGGCAATTATTTAAACAAAGAT
TAGTCAACGAAAACGCTAAAATAAATAAGTCTACAATATGGTTACTTATTGCCATGTGTGTGCAGCCAAC
GATAGCAACAAAAGCAACAACACAGGTGGCTTTCCCTCTTTCACTTTTTGTTTGCAAGCCGCGTGCGAGC
AAGACGGCACGACCGGCAAACGCAATTACGCTGACAAAGAGCAGACGAAGTTTTGGCGAAAAACATCAAG
GCGCCTGATACGAATGCATTTGCAATAACAATTGCGATATTTAATATTGTTTATGAAGCTGTTTGACTTC
AAAACACACAAAAAAAAAAATAAAACAAATTATTTGAAAGAGAATTAGGAATCGGACGCTTATCGTTAGG
GTAACAACAAGAAATGCTTACTGAGTCACAGCCTCTGGAAAACTGCCGCAAGCCAGAGAGAGAGAGAAAA
AGAGGGAGAGCAGCTTAGACCGCATGTGCTTGTGTGTGAGGCGTCTCTCTCTTCGTCTCTGTTGCGCAAA
CGCATAGACTGCACTGAAAAAATCGATTACCTATTTTTTATGAATGAATATTTGCACTATTACTATTCAA
AACTATTAAGATAGCAATCACATTCAATAGCCAAATACTATACCACCTGAGCGATGCAACGAAATGATCA
ATTTGAGCAAAAATGCTGCATATTTAGGACGGCATCATTATAGAAATGCTTCTTGCTGTGTACTTTTCTC
TCGTCTGGCAGCTGTTTCGCCGTTATTGTTAAAACCGGCTTAAGTTAGGTGTGTTTTCTACGACTAGTGA
ATGCCCTACTAGAAGATGTGTGTTGCACAAAATGTCCCTGGAATAACCAATTTGAAGTGCAGATAGCAGT
AAACGTAAGCTAATATGAATATTATTTAACTGTAATGTTTTAATATCGCTGGACATTACTAATAAACCCA
CTATAAACACATGTACATATGTATGTTTTGGCATACAATGAGTAGTTGGGGAAAAAATGTGTAAAAGCAC
CGTGACCATCACAGCATAAAGATAACCAGCTGAAGTATCGAATATGAGTAACCCCCAAATTGAATCACAT
GCCGCAACTGATAGGACCCATGGAAGTACACTCTTCATGGCGATATACAAGACACACACAAGCACGAACA
CCCAGTTGCGGAGGAAATTCTCCGTAAATGAAAACCCAATCGGCGAACAATTCATACCCATATATGGTAA
AAGTTTTGAACGCGACTTGAGAGCGGAGAGCATTGCGGCTGATAAGGTTTTAGCGCTAAGCGGGCTTTAT
AAAACGGGCTGCGGGACCAGTTTTCATATCACTACCGTTTGAGTTCTTGTGCTGTGTGGATACTCCTCCC
GACACAAAGCCGCTCCATCAGCCAGCAGTCGTCTAATCCAGAGACCCCGGATCGGGGTACCAACATGGAC
GCACAAACACGACGACGTGAGCGTCGCGCTGAGAAACAAGCTCAATGGAAAGCTGCAAACGGTGGATCTC
CTCCACATATGGCTTACCCATACGATGTTCCAGATTACGCTCCTCCAAGCTTAATTAAGATGAGTGCTCA
ACCGAGTCCGCATATGAATCCTCAGCAGCAGCAGCAGCAGCAACAGCAGCAGCAGCAGACCGAGCAGGAG
AAGGTGTACCAGTGGATCAATGAGCTGGCCCATCCGGACACGCGTGAAACCGCTCTGCTCGAGCTAAGCA
AGAAGCGTGAGACGGACCTGGCCCCCATGCTGTGGAACAGCGCCGGGACCGCCTACGCCCTGTTGCAGGA
GATTGTTAACATCTACCCATCGATAACGCCGCCCACTTTGACGGCCCACCAGTCGAACCGCGTGTGCAAC
GCCCTGGCGCTGCTGCAGTGCGTCGCCTCGCACCCGGAGACTCGCACGGCCTTCCTGCAGGCCCAGATAC
CGCTGTACTTGTACCCTTTCTTGTCGACCACGTCCAAGACCAGGCCCTTCGAGTACTTGCGCCTGACCAG
TTTGGGCGTGATTGGTGCTCTGGTCAAGACCGACGAACAGGAGGTGATCACCTTTCTGCTGACCACCGAG
ATCGTGCCCCTTTGTCTGAGCATCATGGACAGCGGATCGGAGCTGAGCAAGACTGTGGCCACTTTCATCA
TCCAGAAGATCCTGCTCGATGAGTCGGGTCTGTCGTACATCTGCCAGACCTACGAACGCTTTTCGCACGT
GGCCATCACCCTGGGCAAAATGGTCATCCAGCTGGCGAAGGATCCATGCGCCCGGCTGTTGAAGCATGTG
GTGCGCTGCTATCTGCGTCTTTCGGACAATACACGCGCTCGCAAGGCCCTGGGACAGTGTCTGCCCGATC
AGCTGCGTGACGGCACCTTTGCGCTGTGCCTGCAAGAGGACAAGTCGACCAAGCAGTGGCTGCAGATGCT
GCTCAAGAACCTGGAACTCGGCGCCACTCCGCAGCAGATCGGCATGTCGCCACTGGGCTCCTAGTCTAGA
GGGCCCGCGGTTCGAAGGTAAGCCTATCCCTAACCCTCTCCTCGGTCTCGATTCTACGCGTACCGGTCAT
CATCACCATCACCATTGAGTTTAAACCCGCTGATCAGCCTCGACTGTGCCTTCTAAGGCCTGAGCTCGCT
GATCAGCCTCGATCGAGGATCCAGACATGATAAGATACATTGATGAGTTTGGACAAACCACAACTAGAAT
GCAGTGAAAAAAATGCTTTATTTGTGAAATTTGTGATGCTATTGCTTTATTTGTAACCATTATAAGCTGC
AATAAACAAGTTAACAACAACAATTGCATTCATTTTATGTTTCAGGTTCAGGGGGAGGTGTGGGAGGTTT
TTTAAAGCAAGTAAAACCTCTACAAATGTGGTATGGCTGATTATGATCAGTCGACCGATGCCCTTGAGAG
CCTTCAACCCAGTCAGCTCCTTCCGGTGGGCGCGGGGCATGACTATCGTCGCCGCACTTATGACTGTCTT
CTTTATCATGCAACTCGTAGGACAGGTGCCGGCAGCGCTCTGGGTCATTTTCGGCGAGGACCGCTTTCGC
TGGAGCGCGACGATGATCGGCCTGTCGCTTGCGGTATTCGGAATCTTGCACGCCCTCGCTCAAGCCTTCG
TCACTGGTCCCGCCACCAAACGTTTCGGCGAGAAGCAGGCCATTATCGCCGGCATGGCGGCCGACGCGCT
GGGCTACGTCTTGCTGGCGTTCGCGACGCGAGGCTGGATGGCCTTCCCCATTATGATTCTTCTCGCTTCC
GGCGGCATCGGGATGCCCGCGTTGCAGGCCATGCTGTCCAGGCAGGTAGATGACGACCATCAGGGACAGC
TTCAAGGCCAGCAAAAGGCCAGGAACCGTAAAAAGGCCGCGTTGCTGGCGTTTTTCCATAGGCTCCGCCC
CCCTGACGAGCATCACAAAAATCGACGCTCAAGTCAGAGGTGGCGAAACCCGACAGGACTATAAAGATAC
CAGGCGTTTCCCCCTGGAAGCTCCCTCGTGCGCTCTCCTGTTCCGACCCTGCCGCTTACCGGATACCTGT
CCGCCTTTCTCCCTTCGGGAAGCGTGGCGCTTTCTCATAGCTCACGCTGTAGGTATCTCAGTTCGGTGTA
GGTCGTTCGCTCCAAGCTGGGCTGTGTGCACGAACCCCCCGTTCAGCCCGACCGCTGCGCCTTATCCGGT
AACTATCGTCTTGAGTCCAACCCGGTAAGACACGACTTATCGCCACTGGCAGCAGCCACTGGTAACAGGA
TTAGCAGAGCGAGGTATGTAGGCGGTGCTACAGAGTTCTTGAAGTGGTGGCCTAACTACGGCTACACTAG
AAGGACAGTATTTGGTATCTGCGCTCTGCTGAAGCCAGTTACCTTCGGAAAAAGAGTTGGTAGCTCTTGA
TCCGGCAAACAAACCACCGCTGGTAGCGGTGGTTTTTTTGTTTGCAAGCAGCAGATTACGCGCAGAAAAA
AAGGATCTCAAGAAGATCCTTTGATCTTTTCTACGGGGTCTGACGCTCAGTGGAACGAAAACTCACGTTA
AGGGATTTTGGTCATGAGATTATCAAAAAGGATCTTCACCTAGATCCTTTTAAATTAAAAATGAAGTTTT
AAATCAATCTAAAGTATATATGAGTAAACTTGGTCTGACAGTTACCAATGCTTAATCAGTGAGGCACCTA
TCTCAGCGATCTGTCTATTTCGTTCATCCATAGTTGCCTGACTCCCCGTCGTGTAGATAACTACGATACG
GGAGGGCTTACCATCTGGCCCCAGTGCTGCAATGATACCGCGAGACCCACGCTCACCGGCTCCAGATTTA
TCAGCAATAAACCAGCCAGCCGGAAGGGCCGAGCGCAGAAGTGGTCCTGCAACTTTATCCGCCTCCATCC
AGTCTATTAATTGTTGCCGGGAAGCTAGAGTAAGTAGTTCGCCAGTTAATAGTTTGCGCAACGTTGTTGC
CATTGCTGCAGGCATCGTGGTGTCACGCTCGTCGTTTGGTATGGCTTCATTCAGCTCCGGTTCCCAACGA
TCAAGGCGAGTTACATGATCCCCCATGTTGTGCAAAAAAGCGGTTAGCTCCTTCGGTCCTCCGATCGTTG
TCAGAAGTAAGTTGGCCGCAGTGTTATCACTCATGGTTATGGCAGCACTGCATAATTCTCTTACTGTCAT
GCCATCCGTAAGATGCTTTTCTGTGACTGGTGAGTACTCAACCAAGTCATTCTGAGAATAGTGTATGCGG
CGACCGAGTTGCTCTTGCCCGGCGTCAACACGGGATAATACCGCGCCACATAGCAGAACTTTAAAAGTGC
TCATCATTGGAAAACGTTCTTCGGGGCGAAAACTCTCAAGGATCTTACCGCTGTTGAGATCCAGTTCGAT
GTAACCCACTCGTGCACCCAACTGATCTTCAGCATCTTTTACTTTCACCAGCGTTTCTGGGTGAGCAAAA
ACAGGAAGGCAAAATGCCGCAAAAAAGGGAATAAGGGCGACACGGAAATGTTGAATACTCATACTCTTCC
TTTTTCAATATTATTGAAGCATTTATCAGGGTTATTGTCTCATGAGCGGATACATATTTGAATGTATTTA
GAAAAATAAACAAATAGGGGTTCCGCGCACATTTCCCCGAAAAGTGCCACCTGACGTCTAAGAAACCATT
ATTATCATGACATTAACCTATAAAAATAGGCGTATCACGAGGCCCTTTCGT
